Addgene plasmid #78941: PP318
Purpose: Expresses GFP. Figure 3. Strain 5.
Depositing lab: Timothy Lu. Depositing organization: Massachusetts Institute of Technology. Publication: Synthetic biology and microbioreactor platforms for programmable production of biologics at the point-of-care. Perez-Pinera P, Han N, Cleto S, Cao J, Purcell O, Shah KA, Lee K, Ram R, Lu TK. Nat Commun. 2016 Jul 29;7:12211. doi: 10.1038/ncomms12211. PubMed 27470089.
Backbone
  Vector backbone: pPICZ A
  Vector type: Yeast Expression
Growth in bacteria
  Bacterial resistance: Bleocin (Zeocin), 50 μg/mL
  Growth temperature: 37°C
  Growth strain: DH5alpha
  Copy number: Unknown
Gene/Insert
  Gene/Insert name: GFP
Terms and licenses: Academic/Nonprofit Terms; Industry Terms: Not Available to Industry
How to cite: PP318 was a gift from Timothy Lu (Addgene plasmid # 78941 ; http://n2t.net/addgene:78941 ; RRID:Addgene_78941)
