[The description below was written by a language model from this plasmid's Addgene catalogue record and pLannotate feature annotations shown in this document.]
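Description:
PP318 is a yeast expression plasmid built on the pPICZ A backbone, a vector family used for expression in Pichia pastoris. It replicates in E. coli through a high-copy ColE1/pUC-type origin. Selection relies on a single Sh ble (BleoR) gene that confers Zeocin resistance. This gene sits behind tandem TEF1 and EM7 promoters and ends at the CYC1 terminator, so the same marker works in both yeast and bacteria. No yeast replication origin is annotated, which fits the integrative use typical of pPICZ vectors, although the record does not say how or where the plasmid is integrated.

The catalogue lists the insert simply as GFP, but the feature table indicates a two-cassette design. The upstream unit encodes a fragment of ERT2, the mutated ligand-binding domain of the human estrogen receptor, followed directly by the VP64 transcriptional activation domain and an AOX1 terminator. This arrangement suggests a hormone-responsive synthetic transcription activator. The roughly 1.5 kb upstream of ERT2 is largely unannotated, so the promoter and any DNA-binding domain of this activator cannot be identified from the record. The short groL1 and MCS hits in that region are probably incidental matches.

The second unit carries EGFP, followed by a short match to a His-tag-containing composite tag and a second AOX1 terminator. The sequence between the first terminator and EGFP shows only a very short CUP1 promoter fragment, so the promoter driving the reporter is likewise not defined. The plasmid was deposited as the GFP-expressing construct for one strain in a study on programmable, point-of-care production of biologics in yeast. It most likely served there as a fluorescent readout for inducible expression.
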