Features (pLannotate 1.2.2; 14 found; start..end, strand, type, name):
    318..404     -  CDS            groL1 (fragment): CH601_MYCA1 - Also known as groEL1 From Mycobacterium avium (strain 104).
   1504..1521    -  misc_feature   MCS (fragment): pUC18/19 multiple cloning site
   1526..2408    +  CDS            ERT2 (fragment): mutated ligand-binding domain of the human estrogen receptor (Feil et al., 1997)
   2417..2566    +  CDS            VP64: tetrameric repeat of the minimal activation domain of herpes simplex virus VP16 (Beerli et al., 1998)
   2641..2887    +  terminator     AOX1 terminator: Pichia pastoris AOX1; transcription terminator for AOX1
   2894..2912    +  promoter       CUP1 promoter (fragment): S. cerevisiae CUP1; inducible metallothionein promoter, regulated by Cu2+
   3461..4177    +  CDS            EGFP: EGFP is a basic (constitutively fluorescent) green fluorescent protein published in 1996, derived from Aequorea victoria. It is reported to be a rapidly-maturing weak dimer with moderate acid sensitivity.
   4247..4264    +  CDS            capTEV™ (fragment): composite tag for in vivo biotinylation, TEV protease cleavage, and 6xHis tagging
   4288..4534    +  terminator     AOX1 terminator: Pichia pastoris AOX1; transcription terminator for AOX1
   4549..4960    +  promoter       TEF1 promoter: S. cerevisiae TEF1; promoter for EF-1α
   4968..5015    +  promoter       EM7 promoter: synthetic bacterial promoter&nbsp
   5034..5408    +  CDS            BleoR: antibiotic-binding protein; Sh ble from Streptoalloteichus hindustanus; confers resistance to bleomycin, phleomycin, and Zeocin™
   5474..5721    +  terminator     CYC1 terminator: S. cerevisiae CYC1; transcription terminator for CYC1
   5796..223     -  rep_origin     ori (across the origin): high-copy-number ColE1/pMB1/pBR322/pUC origin of replication
>Addgene plasmid #78941 | PP318 | depositor full sequence | sequence record 147685 | PP318 sequence 6161 bps
GATTAGCAGAGCGAGGTATGTAGGCGGTGCTACAGAGTTCTTGAAGTGGTGGCCTAACTACGGCTACACT
AGAAGGACAGTATTTGGTATCTGCGCTCTGCTGAAGCCAGTTACCTTCGGAAAAAGAGTTGGTAGCTCTT
GATCCGGCAAACAAACCACCGCTGGTAGCGGTGGTTTTTTTGTTTGCAAGCAGCAGATTACGCGCAGAAA
AAAAGGATCTCAAGAAGATCCTTTGATCTTTTCTACGGGGTCTGACGCTCAGTGGAACGAAAACTCACGT
TAAGGGATTTTGGTCATGAGATCAGATCTGAGCTCGTTTGGCCGTGGCCGTGCTCGTCCTCGTCGGCCGG
CTTGTCGACGACGGCGGTCTCCGTCGTCAGGATCATCCGGGCCACAAGCTTGCTGACAGAAGCCTCAAGA
AAAAAAAAATTCTTCTTCGACTATGCTGGAGGCAGAGATGATCGAGCCGGTAGTTAACTATATATAGCTA
AATTGGTTCCATCACCTCGAGTCAGCATCTGGTTACGTAACTCTGGCAACCAGTAACACGCTTAAGGTTT
GGAACAACACTAAACTACCTTGCGGTACTACCATTGACACTACACATCCTTAATTCCAATCCTGTCTGGC
CTCCTTCACCTTTTAACCATCTTGCCCATTCCAACTCGTGTCAGATTGCGTATCAAGTGAAAAAAAAAAA
ATTTTAAAATCTTTAACCCAATCAGGTAATAACTGTCGCCTCTTTTATCTGCCGCACTGCATGAGGTGTC
CCCTTAGTGGGAAAGAGTACTGAGCCAACCCTGGAGGACAGCAAGGGAAAAATACCTACAACTTGCTTCA
TAATGGTCGTAAAAACAATCCTTGTCGGATATAAGTGTTGTAGACTGTCCCTTATCCTCTGCGATGTTCT
TCCTCTCAAAGTTTGCGATTTCTCTCTATCAGAATTGCCATCAAGAGACTCAGGACTAATTTCGCAGTCC
CACACGCACTCGTACATGATTGGCTGAAATTTCCCTAAAGAATTTCTTTTTCACGAAAATTTTTTTTTAC
ACAAGATTTTCAGCAGATATAAAATGGAGAGCAGGACCTCCGCTGTGACTCTTCTTTTTTTTCTTTTATT
CTCACTACATACATTTTAGTTATTCGCCAACGGCAACTAGTAAAAATGCGCGGAGCTCCTAAGAAAAAGC
GCAAAGTCCGGCCGGCATCTAGACCCGGGGAGCGCCCCTTCCAGTGTCGCATTTGCATGCGGAACTTTTC
GCGCCAGGACAGGCTTGACAGGCATACCCGTACTCATACCGGTGAAAAACCGTTTCAGTGTCGGATCTGT
ATGCGAAATTTCTCCCAGAAGGAGCACTTGGCGGGGCATCTACGTACGCACACCGGCGAGAAGCCATTCC
AATGCCGAATATGCATGCGCAACTTCAGTCGCCGCGACAACCTGAACCGGCACCTAAAAACCCACCTGAG
GAACATATGCGGCGGAGGCACACCTGCAGCTGCGTCGACTCTAGAGGATCCATCTGCTGGAGACATGAGA
GCTGCCAACCTTTGGCCAAGCCCGCTCATGATCAAACGCTCTAAGAAGAACAGCCTGGCCTTGTCCCTGA
CGGCCGACCAGATGGTCAGTGCCTTGTTGGATGCTGAGCCCCCCATACTCTATTCCGAGTATGATCCTAC
CAGACCCTTCAGTGAAGCTTCGATGATGGGCTTACTGACCAACCTGGCAGACAGGGAGCTGGTTCACATG
ATCAACTGGGCGAAGAGGGTGCCAGGCTTTGTGGATTTGACCCTCCATGATCAGGTCCACCTTCTAGAAT
GTGCCTGGCTAGAGATCCTGATGATTGGTCTCGTCTGGCGCTCCATGGAGCACCCAGTGAAGCTACTGTT
TGCTCCTAACTTGCTCTTGGACAGGAACCAGGGAAAATGTGTAGAGGGCATGGTGGAGATCTTCGACATG
CTGCTGGCTACATCATCTCGGTTCCGCATGATGAATCTGCAGGGAGAGGAGTTTGTGTGCCTCAAATCTA
TTATTTTGCTTAATTCTGGAGTGTACACATTTCTGTCCAGCACCCTGAAGTCTCTGGAAGAGAAGGACCA
TATCCACCGAGTCCTGGACAAGATCACAGACACTTTGATCCACCTGATGGCCAAGGCAGGCCTGACCCTG
CAGCAGCAGCACCAGCGGCTGGCCCAGCTCCTCCTCATCCTCTCCCACATCAGGCACATGAGTAACAAAG
GCATGGAGCATCTGTACAGCATGAAGTGCAAGAACGTGGTGCCCCTCTATGACCTGCTGCTGGAGATGCT
GGACGCCCACCGCCTACATGCGCCCACTAGCCGTGGAGGGGCATCCGTGGAGGAGACGGACCAAAGCCAC
TTGGCCACTGCGGGCTCTACTTCATCGCCTAGGGCCGACGCGCTGGACGATTTCGATCTCGACATGCTGG
GTTCTGATGCCCTCGATGACTTTGACCTGGATATGTTGGGAAGCGACGCATTGGATGACTTTGATCTGGA
CATGCTCGGCTCCGATGCTCTGGACGATTTCGATCTCGATATGTTAATTAACTACCCGTACGACGTTCCG
GACTACGCTTCTTGAGGTACCATCGGTAGACCGGTCTTGCTAGATTCTAATCAAGAGGATGTCAGAATGC
CATTTGCCTGAGAGATGCAGGCTTCATTTTTGATACTTTTTTATTTGTAACCTATATAGTATAGGATTTT
TTTTGTCATTTTGTTTCTTCTCGTACGAGCTTGCTCCTGATCAGCCTATCTCGCAGCTGATGAATATCTT
GTGGTAGGGGTTTGGGAAAATCATTCGAGTTTGATGTTTTTCTTGGTATTTCCCACTCCTCTTCAGAGTA
CAGAAGATTAAGTGAGAGCTAGCATATCATATAGAAGTCATCGCGGCAGATCAATTCATCAATCGGAGTG
AGGATATTGTGAATTTACTACTATTAATAGAAGTGAGGATTTACAATTGGTTACTGTTCAAAGTTCAATC
GGAGTTCGTATTCAATTGTTGCTGGAAGCTGCTCACCAGTCAGAGTAAGGGTGCACCGGATGGGCCGTTC
CCCCATCAATCGGAGTGAGGATCATCTATCGGTGTCAGAATCTGTTGAATGGGGCCGAATTTATCAACAG
ATCCGAGGACATAGAAGTTATCGAGTCCACTCACCAGTCTGAATAAGGGTACACTCCTCCAATCGATGTG
ACTTCAATTGGGGTGAGAATCGGAACCAGGAGAGTGTCATACCCTATGGCGCGCCACCCTATGGCATGCA
TGTGCTCTGTATGTATATAAAACTCTTGTTTTCTTCTTTTCTCTAAATATTCTTTCCTTATACATTAGGT
CCTTTGTAGCATAAATTACTATACTTCTATAGACACGCAAACACAAATACACACACTAAATTACCGGATC
AATTCGAAGCTTAAATCGAAACGCGAATTCATGGTGAGCAAGGGCGAGGAGCTGTTCACCGGGGTGGTGC
CCATCCTGGTCGAGCTGGACGGCGACGTAAACGGCCACAAGTTCAGCGTGTCCGGCGAGGGCGAGGGCGA
TGCCACCTACGGCAAGCTGACCCTGAAGTTCATCTGCACCACCGGCAAGCTGCCCGTGCCCTGGCCCACC
CTCGTGACCACCCTGACCTACGGCGTGCAGTGCTTCAGCCGCTACCCCGACCACATGAAGCAGCACGACT
TCTTCAAGTCCGCCATGCCCGAAGGCTACGTCCAGGAGCGCACCATCTTCTTCAAGGACGACGGCAACTA
CAAGACCCGCGCCGAGGTGAAGTTCGAGGGCGACACCCTGGTGAACCGCATCGAGCTGAAGGGCATCGAC
TTCAAGGAGGACGGCAACATCCTGGGGCACAAGCTGGAGTACAACTACAACAGCCACAACGTCTATATCA
TGGCCGACAAGCAGAAGAACGGCATCAAGGTGAACTTCAAGATCCGCCACAACATCGAGGACGGCAGCGT
GCAGCTCGCCGACCACTACCAGCAGAACACCCCCATCGGCGACGGCCCCGTGCTGCTGCCCGACAACCAC
TACCTGAGCACCCAGAGCGCCCTGAGCAAAGACCCCAACGAGAAGCGCGATCACATGGTCCTGCTGGAGT
TCGTGACCGCCGCCGGGATCACTCTCGGCATGGACGAGCTGTACAAGGCCGCGGCGGCCGCCAGCTTTCT
AGAACAAAAACTCATCTCAGAAGAGGATCTGAATAGCGCCGTCGACCATCATCATCATCATCATTGACCG
GTCTTGCTAGATTCTAATCAAGAGGATGTCAGAATGCCATTTGCCTGAGAGATGCAGGCTTCATTTTTGA
TACTTTTTTATTTGTAACCTATATAGTATAGGATTTTTTTTGTCATTTTGTTTCTTCTCGTACGAGCTTG
CTCCTGATCAGCCTATCTCGCAGCTGATGAATATCTTGTGGTAGGGGTTTGGGAAAATCATTCGAGTTTG
ATGTTTTTCTTGGTATTTCCCACTCCTCTTCAGAGTACAGAAGATTAAGTGAGACCTTCGTTTGTGCGGA
TCCCCCACACACCATAGCTTCAAAATGTTTCTACTCCTTTTTTACTCTTCCAGATTTTCTCGGACTCCGC
GCATCGCCGTACCACTTCAAAACACCCAAGCACAGCATACTAAATTTTCCCTCTTTCTTCCTCTAGGGTG
TCGTTAATTACCCGTACTAAAGGTTTGGAAAAGAAAAAAGAGACCGCCTCGTTTCTTTTTCTTCGTCGAA
AAAGGCAATAAAAATTTTTATCACGTTTCTTTTTCTTGAAATTTTTTTTTTTAGTTTTTTTCTCTTTCAG
TGACCTCCATTGATATTTAAGTTAATAAACGGTCTTCAATTTCTCAAGTTTCAGTTTCATTTTTCTTGTT
CTATTACAACTTTTTTTACTTCTTGTTCATTAGAAAGAAAGCATAGCAATCTAATCTAAGGGGCGGTGTT
GACAATTAATCATCGGCATAGTATATCGGCATAGTATAATACGACAAGGTGAGGAACTAAACCATGGCCA
AGTTGACCAGTGCCGTTCCGGTGCTCACCGCGCGCGACGTCGCCGGAGCGGTCGAGTTCTGGACCGACCG
GCTCGGGTTCTCCCGGGACTTCGTGGAGGACGACTTCGCCGGTGTGGTCCGGGACGACGTGACCCTGTTC
ATCAGCGCGGTCCAGGACCAGGTGGTGCCGGACAACACCCTGGCCTGGGTGTGGGTGCGCGGCCTGGACG
AGCTGTACGCCGAGTGGTCGGAGGTCGTGTCCACGAACTTCCGGGACGCCTCCGGGCCGGCCATGACCGA
GATCGGCGAGCAGCCGTGGGGGCGGGAGTTCGCCCTGCGCGACCCGGCCGGCAACTGCGTGCACTTCGTG
GCCGAGGAGCAGGACTGACACGTCCGACGGCGGCCCACGGGTCCCAGGCCTCGGAGATCCGTCCCCCTTT
TCCTTTGTCGATATCATGTAATTAGTTATGTCACGCTTACATTCACGCCCTCCCCCCACATCCGCTCTAA
CCGAAAAGGAAGGAGTTAGACAACCTGAAGTCTAGGTCCCTATTTATTTTTTTATAGTTATGTTAGTATT
AAGAACGTTATTTATATTTCAAATTTTTCTTTTTTTTCTGTACAGACGCGTGTACGCATGTAACATTATA
CTGAAAACCTTGCTTGAGAAGGTTTTGGGACGCTCGAAGGCTTTAATTTGCAAGCTGGAGACCAACATGT
GAGCAAAAGGCCAGCAAAAGGCCAGGAACCGTAAAAAGGCCGCGTTGCTGGCGTTTTTCCATAGGCTCCG
CCCCCCTGACGAGCATCACAAAAATCGACGCTCAAGTCAGAGGTGGCGAAACCCGACAGGACTATAAAGA
TACCAGGCGTTTCCCCCTGGAAGCTCCCTCGTGCGCTCTCCTGTTCCGACCCTGCCGCTTACCGGATACC
TGTCCGCCTTTCTCCCTTCGGGAAGCGTGGCGCTTTCTCAATGCTCACGCTGTAGGTATCTCAGTTCGGT
GTAGGTCGTTCGCTCCAAGCTGGGCTGTGTGCACGAACCCCCCGTTCAGCCCGACCGCTGCGCCTTATCC
GGTAACTATCGTCTTGAGTCCAACCCGGTAAGACACGACTTATCGCCACTGGCAGCAGCCACTGGTAACA
G
