>Addgene plasmid #78941 | PP318 | addgene partial sequence | sequence record 168288 | pBR322ori-3 5'-tttgtttgcaagcagcagat-3'
TGATCTTTTCTACGGGGTCTGACGCTCAGTGGAACGAAAACTCACGTTAAGGGATTTTGGTCATGAGATC
AGATCTGAGCTCGTTTGGCCGTGGCCGTGCTCGTCCTCGTCGGCCGGCTTGTCGACGACGGCGGTCTCCG
TCGTCAGGATCATCCGGGCCACAAGCTTGCTGACAGAAGCCTCAAGAAAAAAAAAATTCTTCTTCGACTA
TGCTGGAGGCAGAGATGATCGAGCCGGTAGTTAACTATATATAGCTAAATTGGTTCCATCACCTCGAGTC
AGCATCTGGTTACGTAACTCTGGCAACCAGTAACACGCTTAAGGTTTGGAACAACACTAAACTACCTTGC
GGTACTACCATTGACACTACACATCCTTAATTCCAATCCTGTCTGGCCTCCTTCACCTTTTAACCATCTT
GCCCATTCCAACTCGTGTCAGATTGCGTATCAAGTGAAAAAAAAAAAATTTTAAAATCTTTAACCCAATC
AGGTAATAACTGTCGCCTCTTTTATCTGCCGCACTGCATGAGGTGTCCCCTTAGTGGGAAAGAGTACTGA
GCCAACCCTGGAGGACAGCAAGGGAAAAATACCTACAACTTGCTTCATAATGGTCGTAAAAACAATCCTT
GTCGGATATAAGTGTTGTAGACTGTCCCTTATCCTCTGCGATGTTCTTCCTCTCAAAGTTTGCGATTTCT
CTCTATCAG
