>Addgene plasmid #78941 | PP318 | addgene partial sequence | sequence record 168291 | EGFP-N 5'-CGTCGCCGTCCAGCTCGACCAG-3'
CCATGAATTCGCGTTTCGATTTAAGCTTCGAATTGATCCGGTAATTTAGTGTGTGTATTTGTGTTTGCGT
GTCTATAGAAGTATAGTAATTTATGCTACAAAGGACCTAATGTATAAGGAAAGAATATTTAGAGAAAAGA
AGAAAACAAGAGTTTTATATACATACAGAGCACATGCATGCCATAGGGTGGCGCGCCATAGGGTATGACA
CTCTCCTGGTTCCGATTCTCACCCCAATTGAAGTCACATCGATTGGAGGAGTGTACCCTTATTCAGACTG
GTGAGTGGACTCGATAACTTCTATGTCCTCGGATCTGTTGATAAATTCGGCCCCATTCAACAGATTCTGA
CACCGATAGATGATCCTCACTCCGATTGATGGGGGAACGGCCCATCCGGTGCACCCTTACTCTGACTGGT
GAGCAGCTTCCAGCAACAATTGAATACGAACTCCGATTGAACTTTGAACAGTAACCAATTGTAAATCCTC
ACTTCTATTAATAGTAGTAAATTCACAATATCCTCACTCCGATTGATGAATTGATCTGCCGCGATGACTT
CTATATGATATGCTAGCTCTCACTTAATCTTCTGTACTCTGAAGAGGAGTGGGAAATACCAAGAAAAACA
TCAAACTCGAATGATTTTCCCAAACCCCTACCACAAGATATTCATCAGCTGCGAGATAGGCTGATCAGGA
GCAAGCTCGTACGAGAAGAAACAAAATGACAAAAAAAATCCTATACTATATAGGTTACAAATAAAAAAGT
ATCAAAAATGAAGCCTGCATCTCTCAGGCAAATGGCATTCTGACATCCTCTTGATTAGAATCTAGCAAGA
CCGGTCTACCGATGGTACCTCAAGAAGCGTAGTCCGGAACGTCGTACGGGTAGTTAATTAACATATCGAG
ATCGAAATCGTCCAGAGCATCGGAGCCGAGCATGTCCAGATCA
